Addgene plasmid #144052: TFORF2616
Purpose: Lentiviral vector for overexpressing transcription factor ORFs with unique 24-bp barcodes. Barcodes facilitate identification of transcription factors in pooled screens.
Depositing lab: Feng Zhang. Depositing organization: Broad Institute. Publication: A transcription factor atlas of directed differentiation. Joung J, Ma S, Tay T, Geiger-Schuller KR, Kirchgatterer PC, Verdine VK, Guo B, Arias-Garcia MA, Allen WE, Singh A, Kuksenko O, Abudayyeh OO, Gootenberg JS, Fu Z, Macrae RK, Buenrostro JD, Regev A, Zhang F. Cell. 2023 Jan 5;186(1):209-229.e26. doi: 10.1016/j.cell.2022.11.026. PubMed 36608654.
Backbone
  Vector backbone: pLX_TRC317
  Backbone manufacturer: Broad Institute Genetic Perturbation Platform
  Backbone size w/o insert (bp): 8264
  Vector type: Mammalian Expression, Lentiviral
  Selectable markers: Puromycin
Growth in bacteria
  Bacterial resistance: Ampicillin, 100 μg/mL
  Growth temperature: 37°C
  Growth strain: NEB Stable
  Copy number: High Copy
Gene/Insert
  Gene/Insert name: ZNF274
  Species: H. sapiens (human)
  Insert size (bp): 1748
  Entrez Gene: ZNF274 (a.k.a. HFB101, ZF2, ZKSCAN19, ZSCAN51)
  Promoter: EF1a
  Cloning method: Unknown
  Sequencing primers: 5′ GGGTGGAGACTGAAGTTAGGCCAG; 3′ CACATAGCGTAAAAGGAGCAACATAG
Terms and licenses: Academic/Nonprofit Terms; Industry Terms: Not Available to Industry
Depositor comments: NM_016324,XM_017026174,XM_011526327,ENST00000424679 . The transcription factor ORF portion of this plasmid was synthesized by Genewiz. Please test multiple small colonies in case of plasmid recombination. To make this collection available in a timely manner, a portion of this collection was not fully sequenced by Addgene. If an Addgene verified full plasmid sequence is not available, please contact us prior to placing an order to request the full sequence.
How to cite: TFORF2616 was a gift from Feng Zhang (Addgene plasmid # 144052 ; http://n2t.net/addgene:144052 ; RRID:Addgene_144052)
