[The description below was written by a language model from this plasmid's Addgene catalogue record and pLannotate feature annotations shown in this document.]
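Description:
TFORF2616 is a lentiviral mammalian expression plasmid built on the pLX_TRC317 backbone and carrying the human zinc-finger transcription factor ZNF274 (also known as ZKSCAN19) as a synthesized ORF under the strong constitutive EF-1α promoter. It belongs to a large collection of transcription factor overexpression constructs in which each ORF is paired with a unique 24-bp barcode, so that the factor present in a given cell can be identified by sequencing in pooled screens. The feature table does not annotate the barcode. The annotated ZNF274 match covers about 1.3 kb, shorter than the 1,748 bp insert size listed, so the annotation captures only part of the insert; the depositor links the ORF to several RefSeq/Ensembl transcript identifiers.

The viral portion has a third-generation, self-inactivating layout: an RSV promoter drives a truncated HIV-1 5' LTR, followed by the Ψ packaging signal with a gag fragment, the RRE for Rev-dependent export, and a cPPT/CTS. An SV40 early promoter/origin drives puromycin N-acetyltransferase for selection of transduced cells. This cassette lies upstream of the EF-1α–ZNF274 unit. A WPRE after the ORF enhances transcript expression, and the ΔU3 3' LTR inactivates LTR promoter activity after integration; an SV40 poly(A) signal lies beyond it. In bacteria the plasmid is maintained by a high-copy ColE1/pUC-type origin with ampicillin resistance, and the backbone also carries an f1 ori and residual lac, T7 and T3 elements. The depositor notes a risk of recombination, a common issue with LTR-containing plasmids. ZNF274 is described as a probable repressor that recruits SETDB1 and TRIM28/KAP1 to the 3' ends of zinc-finger genes.
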