Features (pLannotate 1.2.2; 31 found; start..end, strand, type, name):
      5..231     +  promoter       RSV promoter: Rous sarcoma virus enhancer/promoter
    232..412     +  LTR            5' LTR (truncated): truncated 5' long terminal repeat (LTR) from HIV-1
    459..584     +  misc_feature   HIV-1 Ψ: packaging signal of human immunodeficiency virus type 1
    568..931     +  CDS            HIV-1 gag (fragment): gag protein from human immunodeficiency virus 1; gag
   1077..1310    +  misc_feature   RRE: The Rev response element (RRE) of HIV-1 allows for Rev-dependent mRNA export from the nucleus to the cytoplasm.
   1687..1713    +  CDS            Rev (fragment): human immunodeficiency virus 1 (HIV-1) Rev protein; rev; enhances nuclear export of unspliced and incompletely spliced viral mRNAs
   1720..1743    +  promoter       SV40 promoter (fragment): SV40 early promoter
   1744..1815    +  promoter       SV40 promoter (fragment): SV40 enhancer and early promoter
   1839..1974    +  rep_origin     SV40 ori: SV40 origin of replication
   2020..2616    +  CDS            PuroR (fragment): puromycin N-acetyltransferase; pac from Streptomyces; confers resistance to puromycin
   2665..2782    +  misc_feature   cPPT/CTS: central polypurine tract and central termination sequence of HIV-1
   2847..2913    +  CDS            small t antigen (fragment): SV40 (simian virus 40) small t antigen
   2920..4098    +  promoter       EF-1α promoter: strong constitutive promoter for human elongation factor EF-1α
   4100..5380    +  CDS            ZNF274 (fragment): ZN274_HUMAN - Also known as ZKSCAN19. Experimental evidence at protein level: Swiss-Prot protein existence level 1. Probable transcription repressor. Specifically binds to the 3'-end of zinc-finger coding genes and recruiting chromatin-modifying proteins such as SETDB1 and TRIM28/KAP1, leading to transcription repression. The SETDB1-TRIM28-ZNF274 complex may play a role in recruiting ATRX to the 3'-exons of zinc-finger coding genes with atypical chromatin signatures to establish or maintain/protect H3K9me3 at these transcriptionally active regions (PubMed:27029610). From Homo sapiens (Human).
   5774..5827    +  promoter       U6 promoter (fragment): RNA polymerase III promoter for human U6 snRNA
   5869..6457    +  misc_feature   WPRE: woodchuck hepatitis virus posttranscriptional regulatory element
   6508..6527    +  misc_feature   cPPT/CTS (fragment): central polypurine tract and central termination sequence of HIV-1
   6529..6762    +  LTR            3' LTR (ΔU3): self-inactivating 3' long terminal repeat (LTR) from HIV-1
   6840..6961    +  polyA_signal   SV40 poly(A) signal: SV40 polyadenylation signal
   7001..7136    +  rep_origin     SV40 ori: SV40 origin of replication
   7157..7175    -  promoter       T7 promoter: promoter for bacteriophage T7 RNA polymerase
   7183..7338    +  CDS            lacZα (fragment): LacZα fragment of β-galactosidase; lacZ fragment
   7343..7771    +  rep_origin     f1 ori (sequence partly withheld): f1 bacteriophage origin of replication; arrow indicates direction of (+) strand synthesis
   7824..7928    +  promoter       AmpR promoter: bla
   7929..8789    +  CDS            AmpR: β-lactamase; bla; confers resistance to ampicillin, carbenicillin, and related antibiotics
   8960..9548    +  rep_origin     ori: high-copy-number ColE1/pMB1/pBR322/pUC origin of replication
   9731..9823    +  CDS            lacI (fragment): lac repressor; lacI; The lac repressor binds to the lac operator to inhibit transcription in E. coli. This inhibition can be relieved by adding lactose or isopropyl-β-D-thiogalactopyranoside (IPTG).
   9836..9857    +  protein_bind   CAP binding site: CAP binding activates transcription in the presence of cAMP. E. coli catabolite activator protein
   9872..9902    +  promoter       lac promoter: promoter for the E. coli lac operon
   9910..9926    +  protein_bind   lac operator: The lac repressor binds to the lac operator to inhibit transcription in E. coli. This inhibition can be relieved by adding lactose or isopropyl-β-D-thiogalactopyranoside (IPTG). lac repressor encoded by lacI
   9971..9989    +  promoter       T3 promoter: promoter for bacteriophage T3 RNA polymerase
>Addgene plasmid #144052 | TFORF2616 | addgene full sequence | sequence record 400567 | Addgene NGS Result
TTAATGTAGTCTTATGCAATACTCTTGTAGTCTTGCAACATGGTAACGATGAGTTAGCAACATGCCTTAC
AAGGAGAGAAAAAGCACCGTGCATGCCGATTGGTGGAAGTAAGGTGGTACGATCGTGCCTTATTAGGAAG
GCAACAGACGGGTCTGACATGGATTGGACGAACCACTGAATTGCCGCATTGCAGAGATATTGTATTTAAG
TGCCTAGCTCGATACATAAACGGGTCTCTCTGGTTAGACCAGATCTGAGCCTGGGAGCTCTCTGGCTAAC
TAGGGAACCCACTGCTTAAGCCTCAATAAAGCTTGCCTTGAGTGCTTCAAGTAGTGTGTGCCCGTCTGTT
GTGTGACTCTGGTAACTAGAGATCCCTCAGACCCTTTTAGTCAGTGTGGAAAATCTCTAGCAGTGGCGCC
CGAACAGGGACTTGAAAGCGAAAGGGAAACCAGAGGAGCTCTCTCGACGCAGGACTCGGCTTGCTGAAGC
GCGCACGGCAAGAGGCGAGGGGCGGCGACTGGTGAGTACGCCAAAAATTTTGACTAGCGGAGGCTAGAAG
GAGAGAGATGGGTGCGAGAGCGTCAGTATTAAGCGGGGGAGAATTAGATCGCGATGGGAAAAAATTCGGT
TAAGGCCAGGGGGAAAGAAAAAATATAAATTAAAACATATAGTATGGGCAAGCAGGGAGCTAGAACGATT
CGCAGTTAATCCTGGCCTGTTAGAAACATCAGAAGGCTGTAGACAAATACTGGGACAGCTACAACCATCC
CTTCAGACAGGATCAGAAGAACTTAGATCATTATATAATACAGTAGCAACCCTCTATTGTGTGCATCAAA
GGATAGAGATAAAAGACACCAAGGAAGCTTTAGACAAGATAGAGGAAGAGCAAAACAAAAGTAAGACCAC
CGCACAGCAAGCGGCCGCTGATCTTCAGACCTGGAGGAGGAGATATGAGGGACAATTGGAGAAGTGAATT
ATATAAATATAAAGTAGTAAAAATTGAACCATTAGGAGTAGCACCCACCAAGGCAAAGAGAAGAGTGGTG
CAGAGAGAAAAAAGAGCAGTGGGAATAGGAGCTTTGTTCCTTGGGTTCTTGGGAGCAGCAGGAAGCACTA
TGGGCGCAGCGTCAATGACGCTGACGGTACAGGCCAGACAATTATTGTCTGGTATAGTGCAGCAGCAGAA
CAATTTGCTGAGGGCTATTGAGGCGCAACAGCATCTGTTGCAACTCACAGTCTGGGGCATCAAGCAGCTC
CAGGCAAGAATCCTGGCTGTGGAAAGATACCTAAAGGATCAACAGCTCCTGGGGATTTGGGGTTGCTCTG
GAAAACTCATTTGCACCACTGCTGTGCCTTGGAATGCTAGTTGGAGTAATAAATCTCTGGAACAGATTTG
GAATCACACGACCTGGATGGAGTGGGACAGAGAAATTAACAATTACACAAGCTTAATACACTCCTTAATT
GAAGAATCGCAAAACCAGCAAGAAAAGAATGAACAAGAATTATTGGAATTAGATAAATGGGCAAGTTTGT
GGAATTGGTTTAACATAACAAATTGGCTGTGGTATATAAAATTATTCATAATGATAGTAGGAGGCTTGGT
AGGTTTAAGAATAGTTTTTGCTGTACTTTCTATAGTGAATAGAGTTAGGCAGGGATATTCACCATTATCG
TTTCAGACCCACCTCCCAACCCCGAGGGGACCCATGCATTGCATCTCAATTAGTCAGCAACCAGGTGTGG
AAAGTCCCCAGGCTCCCCAGCAGGCAGAAGTATGCAAAGCATGCGTCTCAATTAGTCAGCAACCATAGTC
CCGCCCCTAACTCCGCCCATCCCGCCCCTAACTCCGCCCAGTTCCGCCCATTCTCCGCCCCATGGCTGAC
TAATTTTTTTTATTTATGCAGAGGCCGAGGCCGCCTCGGCCTCTGAGCTATTCCAGAAGTAGTGAGGAGG
CTTTTTTGGAGGCCTAGGCTTTTGCAAAAAGCTTTCTAGAGGTACCACCGGAGCTTACCATGACCGAGTA
CAAGCCCACGGTGCGCCTCGCCACCCGCGACGACGTCCCCAGGGCCGTACGCACCCTCGCCGCCGCGTTC
GCCGACTACCCCGCCACGCGCCACACCGTCGATCCGGACCGCCACATCGAGCGGGTCACCGAGCTGCAAG
AACTCTTCCTCACGCGCGTCGGGCTCGACATCGGCAAGGTGTGGGTCGCGGACGACGGCGCCGCCGTGGC
GGTCTGGACCACGCCGGAGAGCGTCGAAGCGGGGGCGGTGTTCGCCGAGATCGGCCCGCGCATGGCCGAG
TTGAGCGGTTCCCGGCTGGCCGCGCAGCAACAGATGGAAGGCCTCCTGGCGCCGCACCGGCCCAAGGAGC
CCGCGTGGTTCCTGGCCACCGTCGGCGTCTCGCCCGACCACCAGGGCAAGGGTCTGGGCAGCGCCGTCGT
GCTCCCCGGAGTGGAGGCGGCCGAGCGCGCCGGGGTGCCCGCCTTCCTGGAGACCTCCGCGCCCCGCAAC
CTCCCCTTCTACGAGCGGCTCGGCTTCACCGTCACCGCCGACGTCGAGGTGCCCGAAGGACCGCGCACCT
GGTGCATGACCCGCAAGCCCGGTGCCAGTTAACGAATTCTAGATCTTGAGACAAATGGCAGTATTCATCC
ACAATTTTAAAAGAAAAGGGGGGATTGGGGGGTACAGTGCAGGGGAAAGAATAGTAGACATAATAGCAAC
AGACATACAAACTAAAGAATTACAAAAACAAATTACAAAAATTCAAAATTTTCGGGTTTATTACAGGGAC
AGCAGAGATCCACTTTGGCGCCGGCTCGAGGCCTGCAGGTGCAAAGATGGATAAAGTTTTAAACAGAGAG
GAATCTTTGCAGCTAATGGACCTTCTAGGTCTTGAAAGGAGTGGGAATTGGCTCCGGTGCCCGTCAGTGG
GCAGAGCGCACATCGCCCACAGTCCCCGAGAAGTTGGGGGGAGGGGTCGGCAATTGAACCGGTGCCTAGA
GAAGGTGGCGCGGGGTAAACTGGGAAAGTGATGTCGTGTACTGGCTCCGCCTTTTTCCCGAGGGTGGGGG
AGAACCGTATATAAGTGCAGTAGTCGCCGTGAACGTTCTTTTTCGCAACGGGTTTGCCGCCAGAACACAG
GTAAGTGCCGTGTGTGGTTCCCGCGGGCCTGGCCTCTTTACGGGTTATGGCCCTTGCGTGCCTTGAATTA
CTTCCACCTGGCTGCAGTACGTGATTCTTGATCCCGAGCTTCGGGTTGGAAGTGGGTGGGAGAGTTCGAG
GCCTTGCGCTTAAGGAGCCCCTTCGCCTCGTGCTTGAGTTGAGGCCTGGCCTGGGCGCTGGGGCCGCCGC
GTGCGAATCTGGTGGCACCTTCGCGCCTGTCTCGCTGCTTTCGATAAGTCTCTAGCCATTTAAAATTTTT
GATGACCTGCTGCGACGCTTTTTTTCTGGCAAGATAGTCTTGTAAATGCGGGCCAAGATCTGCACACTGG
TATTTCGGTTTTTGGGGCCGCGGGCGGCGACGGGGCCCGTGCGTCCCAGCGCACATGTTCGGCGAGGCGG
GGCCTGCGAGCGCGGCCACCGAGAATCGGACGGGGGTAGTCTCAAGCTGGCCGGCCTGCTCTGGTGCCTG
GCCTCGCGCCGCCGTGTATCGCCCCGCCCTGGGCGGCAAGGCTGGCCCGGTCGGCACCAGTTGCGTGAGC
GGAAAGATGGCCGCTTCCCGGCCCTGCTGCAGGGAGCTCAAAATGGAGGACGCGGCGCTCGGGAGAGCGG
GCGGGTGAGTCACCCACACAAAGGAAAAGGGCCTTTCCGTCCTCAGCCGTCGCTTCATGTGACTCCACGG
AGTACCGGGCGCCGTCCAGGCACCTCGATTAGTTCTCGAGCTTTTGGAGTACGTCGTCTTTAGGTTGGGG
GGAGGGGTTTTATGCGATGGAGTTTCCCCACACTGAGTGGGTGGAGACTGAAGTTAGGCCAGCTTGGCAC
TTGATGTAATTCTCCTTGGAATTTGCCCTTTTTGAGTTTGGATCTTGGTTCATTCTCAAGCCTCAGACAG
TGGTTCAAAGTTTTTTTCTTCCATTTCAGGTGTCGTGAGGCTAGCACCGCCACCATGAACATTGAGGTTG
TTGAGGTCCTCACACTGAACCAGGAGGTGGCTGGTCCCCGGAATGCCCAGATCCAGGCCCTATATGCTGA
AGATGGAAGCCTGAGTGCAGATGCCCCCAGTGAGCAGGTCCAACAGCAGGGCAAGCATCCAGGTGACCCT
GAGGCCGCGCGCCAGAGGTTCCGGCAGTTCCGTTATAAGGACATGACAGGTCCCCGGGAGGCCCTGGACC
AGCTCCGAGAGCTGTGTCACCAGTGGCTACAGCCTAAGGCACGCTCCAAGGAGCAGATCCTGGAGCTGCT
GGTGCTGGAGCAGTTCCTAGGTGCACTGCCTGTGAAGCTCCGGACATGGGTGGAATCGCAGCACCCAGAG
AACTGCCAAGAGGTGGTGGCCCTGGTAGAGGGTGTGACCTGGATGTCTGAGGAGGAAGTACTTCCTGCAG
GACAACCTGCCGAGGGCACCACCTGCTGCCTCGAGGTCACTGCCCAGCAGGAGGAGAAGCAGGAGGATGC
AGCCATCTGCCCAGTGACAGTGCTCCCTGAGGAGCCAGTGACCTTCCAGGATGTGGCTGTGGACTTCAGC
CGGGAGGAGTGGGGGCTGCTGGGCCCGACACAGAGGACCGAGTACCGCGATGTGATGCTGGAGACCTTTG
GGCACCTGGTCTCTGTGGGGTGGGAGACTACACTGGAAAATAAAGAGTTAGCTCCAAATTCTGACATTCC
TGAGGAAGAACCAGCCCCCAGCCTGAAAGTACAAGAATCCTCAAGGGATTGTGCCTTGTCCTCTACATTA
GAAGATACCTTGCAGGGTGGGGTCCAGGAAGTCCAAGACACAGTGTTGAAGCAGATGGAGTCTGCTCAGG
AAAAAGACCTTCCTCAGAAGAAGCACTTTGACAACCGTGAGTCCCAGGCAAACAGTGGTGCTCTTGACAC
AAACCAAGTTTCGCTCCAGAAAATTGACAACCCTGAGTCCCAGGCAAACAGTGGCGCTCTTGACACAAAC
CAAGTTTTGCTCCACAAAATTCCTCCTAGAAAACGATTGCGCAAACGTGACTCACAAGTTAAAAGTATGA
AACATAATTCACGTGTAAAAATTCATCAGAAGAGCTGTGAAAGGCAAAAGGCCAAGGAAGGCAATGGTTG
TAGGAAAACCTTCAGTCGGAGTACTAAACAGATTACGTTTATAAGAATTCACAAGGGGAGCCAAGTTTGC
CGATGCAGTGAATGTGGTAAAATATTCCGGAACCCAAGATACTTTTCTGTGCATAAGAAAATCCATACCG
GAGAGAGGCCCTATGTGTGTCAAGACTGTGGGAAAGGATTTGTTCAGAGCTCTTCCCTCACACAGCATCA
GAGAGTTCATTCTGGAGAGAGACCATTTGAATGTCAGGAGTGTGGGAGGACCTTCAATGATCGCTCAGCC
ATCTCCCAGCACCTGAGGACTCACACTGGCGCTAAGCCCTACAAGTGTCAGGACTGTGGAAAAGCCTTCC
GCCAGAGCTCCCACCTCATCAGACATCAGAGGACTCACACCGGGGAGCGCCCATATGCATGCAACAAATG
TGGAAAGGCCTTCACCCAGAGCTCACACCTTATTGGGCACCAGAGAACCCACAATAGGACAAAGCGAAAG
AAGAAACAGCCTACCTCATAGTAATGAACTAGTCCGTAACTTGAAAGTATTTCGATTTCTTGGCTTTATA
TATCTTGTGGAAAGGACGAGGTGGTAAATCACTCTCAGCCTGGACGCGTTAAGTCGACAATCAACCTCTG
GATTACAAAATTTGTGAAAGATTGACTGGTATTCTTAACTATGTTGCTCCTTTTACGCTATGTGGATACG
CTGCTTTAATGCCTTTGTATCATGCTATTGCTTCCCGTATGGCTTTCATTTTCTCCTCCTTGTATAAATC
CTGGTTGCTGTCTCTTTATGAGGAGTTGTGGCCCGTTGTCAGGCAACGTGGCGTGGTGTGCACTGTGTTT
GCTGACGCAACCCCCACTGGTTGGGGCATTGCCACCACCTGTCAGCTCCTTTCCGGGACTTTCGCTTTCC
CCCTCCCTATTGCCACGGCGGAACTCATCGCCGCCTGCCTTGCCCGCTGCTGGACAGGGGCTCGGCTGTT
GGGCACTGACAATTCCGTGGTGTTGTCGGGGAAATCATCGTCCTTTCCTTGGCTGCTCGCCTGTGTTGCC
ACCTGGATTCTGCGCGGGACGTCCTTCTGCTACGTCCCTTCGGCCCTCAATCCAGCGGACCTTCCTTCCC
GCGGCCTGCTGCCGGCTCTGCGGCCTCTTCCGCGTCTTCGCCTTCGCCCTCAGACGAGTCGGATCTCCCT
TTGGGCCGCCTCCCCGCGTCGACTTTAAGACCAATGACTTACAAGGCAGCTGTAGATCTTAGCCACTTTT
TAAAAGAAAAGGGGGGACTGGAAGGGCTAATTCACTCCCAACGAAGACAAGATCTGCTTTTTGCTTGTAC
TGGGTCTCTCTGGTTAGACCAGATCTGAGCCTGGGAGCTCTCTGGCTAACTAGGGAACCCACTGCTTAAG
CCTCAATAAAGCTTGCCTTGAGTGCTTCAAGTAGTGTGTGCCCGTCTGTTGTGTGACTCTGGTAACTAGA
GATCCCTCAGACCCTTTTAGTCAGTGTGGAAAATCTCTAGCAGTACGTATAGTAGTTCATGTCATCTTAT
TATTCAGTATTTATAACTTGCAAAGAAATGAATATCAGAGAGTGAGAGGAACTTGTTTATTGCAGCTTAT
AATGGTTACAAATAAAGCAATAGCATCACAAATTTCACAAATAAAGCATTTTTTTCACTGCATTCTAGTT
GTGGTTTGTCCAAACTCATCAATGTATCTTATCATGTCTGGCTCTAGCTATCCCGCCCCTAACTCCGCCC
ATCCCGCCCCTAACTCCGCCCAGTTCCGCCCATTCTCCGCCCCATGGCTGACTAATTTTTTTTATTTATG
CAGAGGCCGAGGCCGCCTCGGCCTCTGAGCTATTCCAGAAGTAGTGAGGAGGCTTTTTTGGAGGCCTAGG
GACGTACCCAATTCGCCCTATAGTGAGTCGTATTACGCGCGCTCACTGGCCGTCGTTTTACAACGTCGTG
ACTGGGAAAACCCTGGCGTTACCCAACTTAATCGCCTTGCAGCACATCCCCCTTTCGCCAGCTGGCGTAA
TAGCGAAGAGGCCCGCACCGATCGCCCTTCCCAACAGTTGCGCAGCCTGAATGGCGAATGGG
[124 nt withheld, positions 7343-7466]
C
[91 nt withheld, positions 7468-7558]
A
[49 nt withheld, positions 7560-7608]
CCTTTGACGTTGGAGTCCACGTTCTTT
[37 nt withheld, positions 7636-7672]
ACCCTATCTCGGTCTATTCTTTTGATTTATAAGGGATTTTGCCGATTTCGGCCTATTGGTTAAAAAATGA
GCTGATTTAACAAAAATTTAACGCGAATTTTAACAAAATATTAACGCTTACAATTTAGGTGGCACTTTTC
GGGGAAATGTGCGCGGAACCCCTATTTGTTTATTTTTCTAAATACATTCAAATATGTATCCGCTCATGAG
ACAATAACCCTGATAAATGCTTCAATAATATTGAAAAAGGAAGAGTATGAGTATTCAACATTTCCGTGTC
GCCCTTATTCCCTTTTTTGCGGCATTTTGCCTTCCTGTTTTTGCTCACCCAGAAACGCTGGTGAAAGTAA
AAGATGCTGAAGATCAGTTGGGTGCACGAGTGGGTTACATCGAACTGGATCTCAACAGCGGTAAGATCCT
TGAGAGTTTTCGCCCCGAAGAACGTTTTCCAATGATGAGCACTTTTAAAGTTCTGCTATGTGGCGCGGTA
TTATCCCGTATTGACGCCGGGCAAGAGCAACTCGGTCGCCGCATACACTATTCTCAGAATGACTTGGTTG
AGTACTCACCAGTCACAGAAAAGCATCTTACGGATGGCATGACAGTAAGAGAATTATGCAGTGCTGCCAT
AACCATGAGTGATAACACTGCGGCCAACTTACTTCTGACAACGATCGGAGGACCGAAGGAGCTAACCGCT
TTTTTGCACAACATGGGGGATCATGTAACTCGCCTTGATCGTTGGGAACCGGAGCTGAATGAAGCCATAC
CAAACGACGAGCGTGACACCACGATGCCTGTAGCAATGGCAACAACGTTGCGCAAACTATTAACTGGCGA
ACTACTTACTCTAGCTTCCCGGCAACAATTAATAGACTGGATGGAGGCGGATAAAGTTGCAGGACCACTT
CTGCGCTCGGCCCTTCCGGCTGGCTGGTTTATTGCTGATAAATCTGGAGCCGGTGAGCGTGGGTCTCGCG
GTATCATTGCAGCACTGGGGCCAGATGGTAAGCCCTCCCGTATCGTAGTTATCTACACGACGGGGAGTCA
GGCAACTATGGATGAACGAAATAGACAGATCGCTGAGATAGGTGCCTCACTGATTAAGCATTGGTAACTG
TCAGACCAAGTTTACTCATATATACTTTAGATTGATTTAAAACTTCATTTTTAATTTAAAAGGATCTAGG
TGAAGATCCTTTTTGATAATCTCATGACCAAAATCCCTTAACGTGAGTTTTCGTTCCACTGAGCGTCAGA
CCCCGTAGAAAAGATCAAAGGATCTTCTTGAGATCCTTTTTTTCTGCGCGTAATCTGCTGCTTGCAAACA
AAAAAACCACCGCTACCAGCGGTGGTTTGTTTGCCGGATCAAGAGCTACCAACTCTTTTTCCGAAGGTAA
CTGGCTTCAGCAGAGCGCAGATACCAAATACTGTTCTTCTAGTGTAGCCGTAGTTAGGCCACCACTTCAA
GAACTCTGTAGCACCGCCTACATACCTCGCTCTGCTAATCCTGTTACCAGTGGCTGCTGCCAGTGGCGAT
AAGTCGTGTCTTACCGGGTTGGACTCAAGACGATAGTTACCGGATAAGGCGCAGCGGTCGGGCTGAACGG
GGGGTTCGTGCACACAGCCCAGCTTGGAGCGAACGACCTACACCGAACTGAGATACCTACAGCGTGAGCT
ATGAGAAAGCGCCACGCTTCCCGAAGGGAGAAAGGCGGACAGGTATCCGGTAAGCGGCAGGGTCGGAACA
GGAGAGCGCACGAGGGAGCTTCCAGGGGGAAACGCCTGGTATCTTTATAGTCCTGTCGGGTTTCGCCACC
TCTGACTTGAGCGTCGATTTTTGTGATGCTCGTCAGGGGGGCGGAGCCTATGGAAAAACGCCAGCAACGC
GGCCTTTTTACGGTTCCTGGCCTTTTGCTGGCCTTTTGCTCACATGTTCTTTCCTGCGTTATCCCCTGAT
TCTGTGGATAACCGTATTACCGCCTTTGAGTGAGCTGATACCGCTCGCCGCAGCCGAACGACCGAGCGCA
GCGAGTCAGTGAGCGAGGAAGCGGAAGAGCGCCCAATACGCAAACCGCCTCTCCCCGCGCGTTGGCCGAT
TCATTAATGCAGCTGGCACGACAGGTTTCCCGACTGGAAAGCGGGCAGTGAGCGCAACGCAATTAATGTG
AGTTAGCTCACTCATTAGGCACCCCAGGCTTTACACTTTATGCTTCCGGCTCGTATGTTGTGTGGAATTG
TGAGCGGATAACAATTTCACACAGGAAACAGCTATGACCATGATTACGCCAAGCGCGCAATTAACCCTCA
CTAAAGGGAACAAAAGCTGGAGCTGCAAGC
