>Addgene plasmid #144052 | TFORF2616 | depositor partial sequence | sequence record 284280 | Insert
ACCGCCACCATGAACATTGAGGTTGTTGAGGTCCTCACACTGAACCAGGAGGTGGCTGGTCCCCGGAATG
CCCAGATCCAGGCCCTATATGCTGAAGATGGAAGCCTGAGTGCAGATGCCCCCAGTGAGCAGGTCCAACA
GCAGGGCAAGCATCCAGGTGACCCTGAGGCCGCGCGCCAGAGGTTCCGGCAGTTCCGTTATAAGGACATG
ACAGGTCCCCGGGAGGCCCTGGACCAGCTCCGAGAGCTGTGTCACCAGTGGCTACAGCCTAAGGCACGCT
CCAAGGAGCAGATCCTGGAGCTGCTGGTGCTGGAGCAGTTCCTAGGTGCACTGCCTGTGAAGCTCCGGAC
ATGGGTGGAATCGCAGCACCCAGAGAACTGCCAAGAGGTGGTGGCCCTGGTAGAGGGTGTGACCTGGATG
TCTGAGGAGGAAGTACTTCCTGCAGGACAACCTGCCGAGGGCACCACCTGCTGCCTCGAGGTCACTGCCC
AGCAGGAGGAGAAGCAGGAGGATGCAGCCATCTGCCCAGTGACAGTGCTCCCTGAGGAGCCAGTGACCTT
CCAGGATGTGGCTGTGGACTTCAGCCGGGAGGAGTGGGGGCTGCTGGGCCCGACACAGAGGACCGAGTAC
CGCGATGTGATGCTGGAGACCTTTGGGCACCTGGTCTCTGTGGGGTGGGAGACTACACTGGAAAATAAAG
AGTTAGCTCCAAATTCTGACATTCCTGAGGAAGAACCAGCCCCCAGCCTGAAAGTACAAGAATCCTCAAG
GGATTGTGCCTTGTCCTCTACATTAGAAGATACCTTGCAGGGTGGGGTCCAGGAAGTCCAAGACACAGTG
TTGAAGCAGATGGAGTCTGCTCAGGAAAAAGACCTTCCTCAGAAGAAGCACTTTGACAACCGTGAGTCCC
AGGCAAACAGTGGTGCTCTTGACACAAACCAAGTTTCGCTCCAGAAAATTGACAACCCTGAGTCCCAGGC
AAACAGTGGCGCTCTTGACACAAACCAAGTTTTGCTCCACAAAATTCCTCCTAGAAAACGATTGCGCAAA
CGTGACTCACAAGTTAAAAGTATGAAACATAATTCACGTGTAAAAATTCATCAGAAGAGCTGTGAAAGGC
AAAAGGCCAAGGAAGGCAATGGTTGTAGGAAAACCTTCAGTCGGAGTACTAAACAGATTACGTTTATAAG
AATTCACAAGGGGAGCCAAGTTTGCCGATGCAGTGAATGTGGTAAAATATTCCGGAACCCAAGATACTTT
TCTGTGCATAAGAAAATCCATACCGGAGAGAGGCCCTATGTGTGTCAAGACTGTGGGAAAGGATTTGTTC
AGAGCTCTTCCCTCACACAGCATCAGAGAGTTCATTCTGGAGAGAGACCATTTGAATGTCAGGAGTGTGG
GAGGACCTTCAATGATCGCTCAGCCATCTCCCAGCACCTGAGGACTCACACTGGCGCTAAGCCCTACAAG
TGTCAGGACTGTGGAAAAGCCTTCCGCCAGAGCTCCCACCTCATCAGACATCAGAGGACTCACACCGGGG
AGCGCCCATATGCATGCAACAAATGTGGAAAGGCCTTCACCCAGAGCTCACACCTTATTGGGCACCAGAG
AACCCACAATAGGACAAAGCGAAAGAAGAAACAGCCTACCTCATAGTAATGAACTAGTCCGTAACTTGAA
AGTATTTCGATTTCTTGGCTTTATATATCTTGTGGAAAGGACGAGGTGGTAAATCACTCTCAGCCTGG
