>Addgene plasmid #144052 | TFORF2616 | depositor partial sequence | sequence record 284281 | Barcode
GGTGGTAAATCACTCTCAGCCTGG
